Addgene plasmid #161927: pJT039 AAVS1-PuroR-9xTet0-pEF-IGKleader-hIgG1_FC-Myc-PDGFRb-T2A-Citrine-PolyA
Purpose: Donor plasmid for integrating pEF promoter-driven dual surface marker/fluorescent reporter at AAVS1 locus
Depositing lab: Michael Bassik & Lacra Bintu. Depositing organization: Stanford University. Publication: High-Throughput Discovery and Characterization of Human Transcriptional Effectors. Tycko J, DelRosso N, Hess GT, Aradhana, Banerjee A, Mukund A, Van MV, Ego BK, Yao D, Spees K, Suzuki P, Marinov GK, Kundaje A, Bassik MC, Bintu L. Cell. 2020 Dec 9. pii: S0092-8674(20)31541-5. doi: 10.1016/j.cell.2020.11.024. PubMed 33326746.
Backbone
  Vector backbone: pAAVS1 donor
  Modifications to backbone: Replace mCherry Puro with mIFP. Replace U6 sgRNA with MCS.
  Vector type: Mammalian Expression, Synthetic Biology
  Selectable markers: Puromycin
Growth in bacteria
  Bacterial resistance: Ampicillin, 100 μg/mL
  Growth temperature: 37°C
  Growth strain: DH5alpha
  Copy number: High Copy
Gene/Insert
  Gene/Insert name: Surface marker and Citrine repression reporter
Terms and licenses: Academic/Nonprofit Terms; Industry Terms: Not Available to Industry
Depositor comments: Cloned with reagents shared by and in collaboration with Michael Bassik.
How to cite: pJT039 AAVS1-PuroR-9xTet0-pEF-IGKleader-hIgG1_FC-Myc-PDGFRb-T2A-Citrine-PolyA was a gift from Michael Bassik & Lacra Bintu (Addgene plasmid # 161927 ; http://n2t.net/addgene:161927 ; RRID:Addgene_161927)
