[The description below was written by a language model from this plasmid's Addgene catalogue record and pLannotate feature annotations shown in this document.]
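Description:
pJT039 is an 8.6 kb homology-directed repair donor plasmid for inserting a transcriptional repression reporter into the human AAVS1 safe-harbour locus (intron 1 of PPP1R12C). It is built on a pAAVS1 donor backbone and is propagated in E. coli as a high-copy plasmid through a ColE1/pUC-type origin with ampicillin selection (AmpR). The short lac, lacI, NeoR/KanR and bom fragments in the annotation appear to be backbone remnants. The catalogue's backbone-modification note (mCherry-Puro replaced with mIFP, U6 sgRNA replaced with an MCS) does not correspond to anything in the feature table, which shows no mIFP and retains PuroR.

The payload lies between the left and right AAVS1 homology arms. Immediately after the left arm, a splice acceptor precedes a promoterless puromycin N-acetyltransferase gene with a bGH poly(A) signal. Puromycin resistance should therefore depend mainly on correct integration, where the cassette is spliced into the endogenous PPP1R12C transcript. Downstream is an array of tet operator sites (nine according to the plasmid name; the software annotates them as scattered TRE and tetO fragments), placed directly upstream of the constitutive EF-1α core promoter and its intron A. This promoter drives a single open reading frame encoding a synthetic surface marker: an Igκ leader, human IgG1 Fc, a Myc tag (named in the title but not annotated) and the PDGFRβ transmembrane domain. A T2A peptide (also title only) links it to Citrine carrying an SV40 NLS, and the unit ends with an SV40 poly(A) signal.

Proteins fused to a TetR-type DNA-binding domain can be recruited to the operator array. Silencing of the strong promoter is then read out as loss of Citrine fluorescence, while the displayed Fc marker offers a handle for separating ON and OFF cells in high-throughput screens of transcriptional effectors.
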