Features (pLannotate 1.2.2; 35 found; start..end, strand, type, name):
      2..23      +  protein_bind   CAP binding site: CAP binding activates transcription in the presence of cAMP. E. coli catabolite activator protein
     38..68      +  promoter       lac promoter: promoter for the E. coli lac operon
     76..92      +  protein_bind   lac operator: The lac repressor binds to the lac operator to inhibit transcription in E. coli. This inhibition can be relieved by adding lactose or isopropyl-β-D-thiogalactopyranoside (IPTG). lac repressor encoded by lacI
    137..155     +  promoter       T3 promoter: promoter for bacteriophage T3 RNA polymerase
    190..993     +  misc_feature   HA-L: left homology arm from the adeno-associated virus integration site (AAVS1) within intron 1 of the human PPP1R12C gene
   1000..1025    +  misc_feature   SA: splice acceptor site
   1112..1711    +  CDS            PuroR: puromycin N-acetyltransferase; pac from Streptomyces alboniger; confers resistance to puromycin
   1749..1973    +  polyA_signal   bGH poly(A) signal: bovine growth hormone polyadenylation signal
   1977..1998    +  promoter       SV40 promoter (fragment): SV40 enhancer and early promoter
   2039..2064    +  promoter       tight TRE promoter (fragment): Tet-responsive promoter PTight, consisting of seven tet operator sequences followed by the minimal CMV promoter
   2081..2100    +  promoter       tight TRE promoter (fragment): Tet-responsive promoter PTight, consisting of seven tet operator sequences followed by the minimal CMV promoter
   2118..2136    +  protein_bind   tet operator: tetO; bacterial operator O2 for the tetR and tetA genes tetracycline repressor TetR
   2153..2173    +  promoter       tight TRE promoter (fragment): Tet-responsive promoter PTight, consisting of seven tet operator sequences followed by the minimal CMV promoter
   2183..2208    +  promoter       tight TRE promoter (fragment): Tet-responsive promoter PTight, consisting of seven tet operator sequences followed by the minimal CMV promoter
   2225..2244    +  promoter       tight TRE promoter (fragment): Tet-responsive promoter PTight, consisting of seven tet operator sequences followed by the minimal CMV promoter
   2262..2280    +  protein_bind   tet operator: tetO; bacterial operator O2 for the tetR and tetA genes tetracycline repressor TetR
   2298..2320    +  promoter       PLtetO-1 promoter (fragment): modified phage lambda PL promoter with tet operator sites (Lutz and Bujard, 1997)
   2333..2353    +  promoter       tight TRE promoter (fragment): Tet-responsive promoter PTight, consisting of seven tet operator sequences followed by the minimal CMV promoter
   2390..2596    +  promoter       EF-1α core promoter: core promoter for human elongation factor EF-1α
   2597..3535    +  intron         EF-1α intron A: intron upstream of the start codon of human EF-1α
   3568..3586    +  promoter       T3 promoter: promoter for bacteriophage T3 RNA polymerase
   3623..3685    +  sig_peptide    Igκ leader: leader sequence from mouse immunoglobulin κ light chain
   3725..4405    +  CDS            IGHG1 (fragment): IGHG1_HUMAN - Experimental evidence at protein level: Swiss-Prot protein existence level 1. Constant region of immunoglobulin heavy chains. Immunoglobulins, also known as antibodies, are membrane-bound or secreted glycoproteins produced by B lymphocytes. In the recognition phase of humoral immunity, the membrane-bound immunoglobulins serve as receptors which, upon binding of a specific antigen, trigger the clonal expansion and differentiation of B lymphocytes into immunoglobulins- secreting plasma cells. Secreted immunoglobulins mediate the effector phase of humoral immunity, which results in
   4487..4633    +  CDS            PDGFRβ TM domain: transmembrane domain from platelet derived growth factor receptor beta
   4715..5431    +  CDS            Citrine: Citrine is a basic (constitutively fluorescent) yellow fluorescent protein published in 2001, derived from Aequorea victoria. It has moderate acid sensitivity.
   5432..5452    +  CDS            SV40 NLS: nuclear localization signal of SV40 (simian virus 40) large T antigen
   5463..5584    +  polyA_signal   SV40 poly(A) signal: SV40 polyadenylation signal
   5650..6486    +  misc_feature   HA-R: right homology arm from the adeno-associated virus integration site (AAVS1) within intron 1 of the human PPP1R12C gene
   6487..6511    +  CDS            NeoR/KanR (fragment): aminoglycoside phosphotransferase confers resistance to neomycin, kanamycin, and G418 (Geneticin®)
   6532..6582    -  misc_feature   bom (fragment): basis of mobility region from pBR322
   6609..6668    +  promoter       AmpR promoter (fragment): bla
   6761..7621    -  CDS            AmpR: β-lactamase; bla; confers resistance to ampicillin, carbenicillin, and related antibiotics
   7622..7674    -  promoter       AmpR promoter (fragment): bla
   7745..8333    +  rep_origin     ori: high-copy-number ColE1/pMB1/pBR322/pUC origin of replication
   8516..8608    +  CDS            lacI (fragment): lac repressor; lacI; The lac repressor binds to the lac operator to inhibit transcription in E. coli. This inhibition can be relieved by adding lactose or isopropyl-β-D-thiogalactopyranoside (IPTG).
>Addgene plasmid #161927 | pJT039 AAVS1-PuroR-9xTet0-pEF-IGKleader-hIgG1_FC-Myc-PDGFRb-T2A-Citrine-PolyA | addgene full sequence | sequence record 324349 | Addgene NGS Result
TTAATGTGAGTTAGCTCACTCATTAGGCACCCCAGGCTTTACACTTTATGCTTCCGGCTCGTATGTTGTG
TGGAATTGTGAGCGGATAACAATTTCACACAGGAAACAGCTATGACCATGATTACGCCAAGCTCAGAATT
AACCCTCACTAAAGGGACTAGTCCTGCAGGTTTAAACGAATTCGCCCTTTGCTTTCTCTGACCAGCATTC
TCTCCCCTGGGCCTGTGCCGCTTTCTGTCTGCAGCTTGTGGCCTGGGTCACCTCTACGGCTGGCCCAGAT
CCTTCCCTGCCGCCTCCTTCAGGTTCCGTCTTCCTCCACTCCCTCTTCCCCTTGCTCTCTGCTGTGTTGC
TGCCCAAGGATGCTCTTTCCGGAGCACTTCCTTCTCGGCGCTGCACCACGTGATGTCCTCTGAGCGGATC
CTCCCCGTGTCTGGGTCCTCTCCGGGCATCTCTCCTCCCTCACCCAACCCCATGCCGTCTTCACTCGCTG
GGTTCCCTTTTCCTTCTCCTTCTGGGGCCTGTGCCATCTCTCGTTTCTTAGGATGGCCTTCTCCGACGGA
TGTCTCCCTTGCGTCCCGCCTCCCCTTCTTGTAGGCCTGCATCATCACCGTTTTTCTGGACAACCCCAAA
GTACCCCGTCTCCCTGGCTTTAGCCACCTCTCCATCCTCTTGCTTTCTTTGCCTGGACACCCCGTTCTCC
TGTGGATTCGGGTCACCTCTCACTCCTTTCATTTGGGCAGCTCCCCTACCCCCCTTACCTCTCTAGTCTG
TGCTAGCTCTTCCAGCCCCCTGTCATGGCATCTTCCAGGGGTCCGAGAGCTCAGCTAGTCTTCTTCCTCC
AACCCGGGCCCCTATGTCCACTTCAGGACAGCATGTTTGCTGCCTCCAGGGATCCTGTGTCCCCGAGCTG
GGACCACCTTATATTCCCAGGGCCGGTTAATGTGGCTCTGGTTCTGGGTACTTTTATCTGTCCCCTCCAC
CCCACAGTGGGGCAAGCTTCTGACCTCTTCTCTTCCTCCCACAGGGCCTCGAGAGATCTGGCAGCGGAGA
GGGCAGAGGAAGTCTTCTAACATGCGGTGACGTGGAGGAGAATCCCGGCCCTAGGCTCGAGATGACCGAG
TACAAGCCCACGGTGCGCCTCGCCACCCGCGACGACGTCCCCAGGGCCGTACGCACCCTCGCCGCCGCGT
TCGCCGACTACCCCGCCACGCGCCACACCGTCGATCCGGACCGCCACATCGAGCGGGTCACCGAGCTGCA
AGAACTCTTCCTCACGCGCGTCGGGCTCGACATCGGCAAGGTGTGGGTCGCGGACGACGGCGCCGCGGTG
GCGGTCTGGACCACGCCGGAGAGCGTCGAAGCGGGGGCGGTGTTCGCCGAGATCGGCCCGCGCATGGCCG
AGTTGAGCGGTTCCCGGCTGGCCGCGCAGCAACAGATGGAAGGCCTCCTGGCGCCGCACCGGCCCAAGGA
GCCCGCGTGGTTCCTGGCCACCGTCGGCGTCTCGCCCGACCACCAGGGCAAGGGTCTGGGCAGCGCCGTC
GTGCTCCCCGGAGTGGAGGCGGCCGAGCGCGCCGGGGTGCCCGCCTTCCTGGAGACCTCCGCGCCCCGCA
ACCTCCCCTTCTACGAGCGGCTCGGCTTCACCGTCACCGCCGACGTCGAGGTGCCCGAAGGACCGCGCAC
CTGGTGCATGACCCGCAAGCCCGGTGCCTGATCTAGAGGGCCCGTTTAAACCCGCTGATCAGCCTCGACT
GTGCCTTCTAGTTGCCAGCCATCTGTTGTTTGCCCCTCCCCCGTGCCTTCCTTGACCCTGGAAGGTGCCA
CTCCCACTGTCCTTTCCTAATAAAATGAGGAAATTGCATCGCATTGTCTGAGTAGGTGTCATTCTATTCT
GGGGGGTGGGGTGGGGCAGGACAGCAAGGGGGAGGATTGGGAAGACAATAGCAGGCATGCTGGGGATGCG
GTGGGCTCTATGGCTTCTGAGGCGGAAAGAACCAGCTGGGGGCTAGCAAAGCCTAGGAACAGCTGCATAT
AGCACTGCAGTTTACTCCCTATCAGTGATAGAGAGTCAAAAGGCCATGCCCTCCCTATCAGTGATAGAGA
GAGCAGACTCAAGGTGGTCCCTATCAGTGATAGAGAGATTGAGCAAGAGGGCCTCCCTATCAGTGATAGA
GAATAGCACTGCAGTTTACTCCCTATCAGTGATAGAGAGTCAAAAGGCCATGCCCTCCCTATCAGTGATA
GAGAGAGCAGACTCAAGGTGGTCCCTATCAGTGATAGAGAGATTGAGCAAGAGGGCCTCCCTATCAGTGA
TAGAGATTGATCCAGTCAGGGCCTCCCTATCAGTGATAGAGAAGCTATGTGCAGGTAGGGCTGTACAGTG
GGAATGCATGAGCGCACATCGCCCACAGTCCCCGAGAAGTTGGGGGGAGGGGTCGGCAATTGAACCGGTG
CCTAGAGAAGGTGGCGCGGGGTAAACTGGGAAAGTGATGTCGTGTACTGGCTCCGCCTTTTTCCCGAGGG
TGGGGGAGAACCGTATATAAGTGCAGTAGTCGCCGTGAACGTTCTTTTTCGCAACGGGTTTGCCGCCAGA
ACACAGGTAAGTGCCGTGTGTGGTTCCCGCGGGCCTGGCCTCTTTACGGGTTATGGCCCTTGCGTGCCTT
GAATTACTTCCACCTGGCTGCAGTACGTGATTCTTGATCCCGAGCTTCGGGTTGGAAGTGGGTGGGAGAG
TTCGAGGCCTTGCGCTTAAGGAGCCCCTTCGCCTCGTGCTTGAGTTGAGGCCTGGCCTGGGCGCTGGGGC
CGCCGCGTGCGAATCTGGTGGCACCTTCGCGCCTGTCTCGCTGCTTTCGATAAGTCTCTAGCCATTTAAA
ATTTTTGATGACCTGCTGCGACGCTTTTTTTCTGGCAAGATAGTCTTGTAAATGCGGGCCAAGATCTGCA
CACTGGTATTTCGGTTTTTGGGGCCGCGGGCGGCGACGGGGCCCGTGCGTCCCAGCGCACATGTTCGGCG
AGGCGGGGCCTGCGAGCGCGGCCACCGAGAATCGGACGGGGGTAGTCTCAAGCTGGCCGGCCTGCTCTGG
TGCCTGGCCTCGCGCCGCCGTGTATCGCCCCGCCCTGGGCGGCAAGGCTGGCCCGGTCGGCACCAGTTGC
GTGAGCGGAAAGATGGCCGCTTCCCGGCCCTGCTGCAGGGAGCTCAAAATGGAGGACGCGGCGCTCGGGA
GAGCGGGCGGGTGAGTCACCCACACAAAGGAAAAGGGCCTTTCCGTCCTCAGCCGTCGCTTCATGTGACT
CCACGGAGTACCGGGCGCCGTCCAGGCACCTCGATTAGTTCTCGAGCTTTTGGAGTACGTCGTCTTTAGG
TTGGGGGGAGGGGTTTTATGCGATGGAGTTTCCCCACACTGAGTGGGTGGAGACTGAAGTTAGGCCAGCT
TGGCACTTGATGTAATTCTCCTTGGAATTTGCCCTTTTTGAGTTTGGATCTTGGTTCATTCTCAAGCCTC
AGACAGTGGTTCAAAGTTTTTTTCTTCCATTTCAGGTGTCGTGAGCTAGCGATTACGCCAAGCTCGAAAT
TAACCCTCACTAAAGGGAACAAAAGCTGGAGCTCCCACCGCGGTGGGCCACCATGGAGACAGACACACTC
CTGCTATGGGTACTGCTGCTCTGGGTTCCAGGTTCCACTGGTGACGCTAGCGAGACGGGCGGATCAGGCG
GTCGTCTCGGATCCGACAAAACTCACACATGCCCACCGTGCCCAGCACCTGAACTCCTGGGGGGACCGTC
AGTCTTCCTCTTCCCCCCAAAACCCAAGGACACCCTCATGATCTCCCGGACCCCTGAGGTCACATGCGTG
GTGGTGGACGTGAGCCACGAAGACCCTGAGGTCAAGTTCAACTGGTACGTGGACGGCGTGGAGGTGCATA
ATGCCAAGACAAAGCCGCGGGAGGAGCAGTACAACAGCACGTACCGTGTGGTCAGCGTCCTCACCGTCCT
GCACCAGGACTGGCTGAATGGCAAGGAGTACAAGTGCAAGGTCTCCAACAAAGCCCTCCCAGCCCCCATC
GAGAAAACCATCTCCAAAGCCAAAGGGCAGCCCCGAGAACCACAGGTCTACACCCTGCCCCCATCCCGGG
AGGAGATGACCAAGAACCAGGTCAGCCTGACCTGCCTGGTCAAAGGCTTCTATCCCAGCGACATCGCCGT
GGAGTGGGAGAGCAATGGGCAGCCGGAGAACAACTACAAGACCACGCCTCCCGTGCTGGACTCCGACGGC
TCCTTCTTCCTCTACAGCAAGCTCACCGTGGACAAGAGCAGGTGGCAGCAGGGGAACGTCTTCTCATGCT
CCGTGATGCACGAGGCTCTGCACAACCACTACACGCAGAAGAGCCTCTCCCTGTCTCCGGGTAAAGGAGG
AGGTGGAAGCGGAGGAGGAGGAAGCGGAGGAGGAGGTAGCGGAGAACAAAAACTCATCTCAGAAGAGGAT
CTGAATGCTGTGGGCCAGGACACGCAGGAGGTCATCGTGGTGCCACACTCCTTGCCCTTTAAGGTGGTGG
TGATCTCAGCCATCCTGGCCCTGGTGGTGCTCACCATCATCTCCCTTATCATCCTCATCATGCTTTGGCA
GAAGAAGCCACGTTGTACAGGCAGTGGAGAGGGCAGAGGAAGTCTGCTAACATGCGGTGACGTCGAGGAG
AATCCTGGCCCACCGGTCGCCACCATGGTGAGCAAGGGCGAGGAGCTGTTCACCGGGGTGGTGCCCATCC
TGGTCGAGCTGGACGGCGACGTAAACGGCCACAAGTTCAGCGTGTCCGGCGAGGGCGAGGGCGATGCCAC
CTACGGCAAGCTGACCCTGAAGTTCATCTGCACCACCGGCAAGCTGCCCGTGCCCTGGCCCACCCTCGTG
ACCACCTTCGGCTACGGCCTGATGTGCTTCGCCCGCTACCCCGACCACATGAAGCAGCACGACTTCTTCA
AGTCCGCCATGCCCGAAGGCTACGTCCAGGAGCGCACCATCTTCTTCAAGGACGACGGCAACTACAAGAC
CCGCGCCGAGGTGAAGTTCGAGGGCGACACCCTGGTGAACCGCATCGAGCTGAAGGGCATCGACTTCAAG
GAGGACGGCAACATCCTGGGGCACAAGCTGGAGTACAACTACAACAGCCACAACGTCTATATCATGGCCG
ACAAGCAGAAGAACGGCATCAAGGTGAACTTCAAGATCCGCCACAACATCGAGGACGGCAGCGTGCAGCT
CGCCGACCACTACCAGCAGAACACCCCCATCGGCGACGGCCCCGTGCTGCTGCCCGACAACCACTACCTG
AGCTACCAGTCCGCCCTGAGCAAAGACCCCAACGAGAAGCGCGATCACATGGTCCTGCTGGAGTTCGTGA
CCGCCGCCGGGATCACTCTCGGCATGGACGAGCTGTACAAGCCAAAAAAGAAGAGAAAGGTATAGTTAAC
TAAACTTGTTTATTGCAGCTTATAATGGTTACAAATAAAGCAATAGCATCACAAATTTCACAAATAAAGC
ATTTTTTTCACTGCATTCTAGTTGTGGTTTGTCCAAACTCATCAATGTATCTTATCATGTCTGCATATGT
AAATTGTAAGCGTCTCGGCCTCTAGAGTCGAGATGACATTGATTATTGAACTAGGGACAGGATTGGTGAC
AGAAAAGCCCCATCCTTAGGCCTCCTCCTTCCTAGTCTCCTGATATTGGGTCTAACCCCCACCTCCTGTT
AGGCAGATTCCTTATCTGGTGACACACCCCCATTTCCTGGAGCCATCTCTCTCCTTGCCAGAACCTCTAA
GGTTTGCTTACGATGGAGCCAGAGAGGATCCTGGGAGGGAGAGCTTGGCAGGGGGTGGGAGGGAAGGGGG
GGATGCGTGACCTGCCCGGTTCTCAGTGGCCACCCTGCGCTACCCTCTCCCAGAACCTGAGCTGCTCTGA
CGCGGCTGTCTGGTGCGTTTCACTGATCCTGGTGCTGCAGCTTCCTTACACTTCCCAAGAGGAGAAGCAG
TTTGGAAAAACAAAATCAGAATAAGTTGGTCCTGAGTTCTAACTTTGGCTCTTCACCTTTCTAGTCCCCA
ATTTATATTGTTCCTCCGTGCGTCAGTTTTACCTGTGAGATAAGGCCAGTAGCCAGCCCCGTCCTGGCAG
GGCTGTGGTGAGGAGGGGGGTGTCCGTGTGGAAAACTCCCTTTGTGAGAATGGTGCGTCCTAGGTGTTCA
CCAGGTCGTGGCCGCCTCTACTCCCTTTCTCTTTCTCCATCCTTCTTTCCTTAAAGAGTCCCCAGTGCTA
TCTGGGACATATTCCTCCGCCCAGAGCAGGGTCCCGCTTCCCTAAGGCCCTGCTCTGGGCTTCTGGGTTT
GAGTCCTTGGCAAGCCCAGGAGAGGCGCTCAGGCTTCCCTGTCCCCCTTCCTCGTCCACCATCTCATGCC
CCTGGCTCTCCTGCCCCTTCCCTACAGGGGTTCCTGGCTCTGCTCTTCGCCTTCTTGACGAGTTCTTCTG
AATTATTAACGCTTACAATTTCCTGATGCGGTATTTTCTCCTTACGCATCTGTGCGGTATTTCACACCGC
ATCAGGTGGCACTTTTCGGGGAAATGTGCGCGGAACCCCTATTTGTTTATTTTTCTAAATACATTCAAAT
ATGTATCCGCTCATGAGATTATCAAAAAGGATCTTCACCTAGATCCTTTTAAATTAAAAATGAAGTTTTA
AATCAATCTAAAGTATATATGAGTAAACTTGGTCTGACAGTTACCAATGCTTAATCAGTGAGGCACCTAT
CTCAGCGATCTGTCTATTTCGTTCATCCATAGTTGCCTGACTCCCCGTCGTGTAGATAACTACGATACGG
GAGGGCTTACCATCTGGCCCCAGTGCTGCAATGATACCGCGAGACCCACGCTCACCGGCTCCAGATTTAT
CAGCAATAAACCAGCCAGCCGGAAGGGCCGAGCGCAGAAGTGGTCCTGCAACTTTATCCGCCTCCATCCA
GTCTATTAATTGTTGCCGGGAAGCTAGAGTAAGTAGTTCGCCAGTTAATAGTTTGCGCAACGTTGTTGCC
ATTGCTACAGGCATCGTGGTGTCACGCTCGTCGTTTGGTATGGCTTCATTCAGCTCCGGTTCCCAACGAT
CAAGGCGAGTTACATGATCCCCCATGTTGTGCAAAAAAGCGGTTAGCTCCTTCGGTCCTCCGATCGTTGT
CAGAAGTAAGTTGGCCGCAGTGTTATCACTCATGGTTATGGCAGCACTGCATAATTCTCTTACTGTCATG
CCATCCGTAAGATGCTTTTCTGTGACTGGTGAATACTCAACCAAGTCATTCTGAGAATAGTGTATGCGGC
GACCGAGTTGCTCTTGCCCGGCGTCAATACGGGATAATACCGCGCCACATAGCAGAACTTTAAAAGTGCT
CATCATTGGAAAACGTTCTTCGGGGCGAAAACTCTCAAGGATCTTACCGCTGTTGAGATCCAGTTCGATG
TAACCCACTCGTGCACCCAACTGATCTTCAGCATCTTTTACTTTCACCAGCGTTTCTGGGTGAGCAAAAA
CAGGAAGGCAAAATGCCGCAAAAAAGGGAATAAGGGCGACACGGAAATGTTGAATACTCATACTCTTCCT
TTTTCAATATTATTGAAGCATTTATCAGGGTTATTGTCTCATGACCAAAATCCCTTAACGTGAGTTTTCG
TTCCACTGAGCGTCAGACCCCGTAGAAAAGATCAAAGGATCTTCTTGAGATCCTTTTTTTCTGCGCGTAA
TCTGCTGCTTGCAAACAAAAAAACCACCGCTACCAGCGGTGGTTTGTTTGCCGGATCAAGAGCTACCAAC
TCTTTTTCCGAAGGTAACTGGCTTCAGCAGAGCGCAGATACCAAATACTGTTCTTCTAGTGTAGCCGTAG
TTAGGCCACCACTTCAAGAACTCTGTAGCACCGCCTACATACCTCGCTCTGCTAATCCTGTTACCAGTGG
CTGCTGCCAGTGGCGATAAGTCGTGTCTTACCGGGTTGGACTCAAGACGATAGTTACCGGATAAGGCGCA
GCGGTCGGGCTGAACGGGGGGTTCGTGCACACAGCCCAGCTTGGAGCGAACGACCTACACCGAACTGAGA
TACCTACAGCGTGAGCTATGAGAAAGCGCCACGCTTCCCGAAGGGAGAAAGGCGGACAGGTATCCGGTAA
GCGGCAGGGTCGGAACAGGAGAGCGCACGAGGGAGCTTCCAGGGGGAAACGCCTGGTATCTTTATAGTCC
TGTCGGGTTTCGCCACCTCTGACTTGAGCGTCGATTTTTGTGATGCTCGTCAGGGGGGCGGAGCCTATGG
AAAAACGCCAGCAACGCGGCCTTTTTACGGTTCCTGGCCTTTTGCTGGCCTTTTGCTCACATGTTCTTTC
CTGCGTTATCCCCTGATTCTGTGGATAACCGTATTACCGCCTTTGAGTGAGCTGATACCGCTCGCCGCAG
CCGAACGACCGAGCGCAGCGAGTCAGTGAGCGAGGAAGCGGAAGAGCGCCCAATACGCAAACCGCCTCTC
CCCGCGCGTTGGCCGATTCATTAATGCAGCTGGCACGACAGGTTTCCCGACTGGAAAGCGGGCAGTGAGC
GCAACGCAA
